Addgene plasmid #207759: qTAG-C-moxGFP-Zeo-H2BC11
Purpose: Donor template for moxGFP-2A-Zeo insertion into the C-terminus of the H2BC11 locus for nuclei visualization. To be co-transfected with sgRNA plasmid px330-PITCh-H2BC11 Addgene #207755
Depositing lab: Laurence Pelletier. Publication: qTAG: an adaptable plasmid scaffold for CRISPR-based endogenous tagging. Philip R, Sharma A, Matellan L, Erpf AC, Hsu WH, Tkach JM, Wyatt HDM, Pelletier L. EMBO J. 2024 Dec 12. doi: 10.1038/s44318-024-00337-5. PubMed 39668248.
Backbone
  Vector backbone: pUC19
  Backbone manufacturer: Invitrogen
  Backbone size w/o insert (bp): 2686
  Vector type: Mammalian Expression, CRISPR ; Donor Template
  Selectable markers: Zeocin
Growth in bacteria
  Bacterial resistance: Ampicillin, 100 μg/mL
  Growth temperature: 37°C
  Growth strain: DH5alpha
  Copy number: High Copy
Gene/Insert
  Gene/Insert name: H2BC11 Homology Arms flanking a moxGFP-Zeo Cassette (alt name: H2BC11)
  Species: H. sapiens (human)
  Insert size (bp): 2460
  Entrez Gene: H2BC11 (a.k.a. H2B/r, H2BFR, H2BJ, HIST1H2BJ)
  Cloning method: Unknown
  Sequencing primers: 5′ CTGCAAGGCGATTAAGTTGGGTAAC; 3′ GGCTCGTATGTTGTGTGGAATTGT
Terms and licenses: Academic/Nonprofit Terms; Industry Terms: Not Available to Industry
Depositor comments: To be co-transfected with sgRNA plasmid px330-PITCh-H2BC11 https://www.addgene.org/207755 . Please visit https://www.biorxiv.org/content/10.1101/2023.11.01.565029v3 for bioRxiv preprint.
How to cite: qTAG-C-moxGFP-Zeo-H2BC11 was a gift from Laurence Pelletier (Addgene plasmid # 207759 ; http://n2t.net/addgene:207759 ; RRID:Addgene_207759)
