[The description below was written by a language model from this plasmid's Addgene catalogue record and pLannotate feature annotations shown in this document.]
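Description:
qTAG-C-moxGFP-Zeo-H2BC11 is a CRISPR knock-in donor template built on the high-copy pUC19 backbone. It is designed to fuse the green fluorescent protein moxGFP to the C-terminus of the endogenous human histone gene H2BC11 (HIST1H2BJ), so that nuclei can be visualized. In E. coli the plasmid replicates from the ColE1/pUC origin and is selected with ampicillin through the β-lactamase gene and its bla promoter. Remnants of the pUC cloning region (lacZα fragment, lac promoter and operator, CAP site) flank the insert but have no role in the tagging strategy.

The roughly 2.5 kb insert consists of H2BC11 homology arms surrounding the tagging cassette. The 5′ arm includes the H2B coding sequence, which is followed on the same strand by moxGFP, a monomeric, rapidly maturing Aequorea-derived GFP. Downstream lies the ble gene from Streptoalloteichus hindustanus, which confers Zeocin resistance. The catalogue describes the cassette as moxGFP-2A-Zeo, although the 2A element is not annotated in the feature table. No mammalian promoter is annotated, which is consistent with both the tag and the marker being expressed from the endogenous locus after correct in-frame integration, so that Zeocin selection would enrich for edited cells. The ble gene is bracketed by lox71 and lox66 sites in the same orientation, an arrangement that should allow Cre-mediated excision of the marker after selection. The annotated histone 3′ UTR stem-loop falls after the cassette, presumably within the 3′ homology arm.

The donor is intended for co-transfection into human cells with the matching px330-PITCh-H2BC11 plasmid, which supplies the sgRNA for targeting the locus.
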