Features (pLannotate 1.2.2; 16 found; start..end, strand, type, name):
    137..236     +  misc_feature   bom (fragment): basis of mobility region from pBR322
    242..399     -  CDS            lacZα (fragment): LacZα fragment of β-galactosidase; lacZ fragment
    573..950     +  CDS            H2B (sequence withheld): human histone H2B; HIST1H2BJ
    978..1694    +  CDS            moxGFP: moxGFP is a basic (constitutively fluorescent) green fluorescent protein published in 2015, derived from Aequorea victoria. It is reported to be a rapidly-maturing monomer.
   1767..1800    +  protein_bind   lox71: Left element (LE) mutant of loxP (Araki et al., 2010). Cre-mediated recombination occurs in the 8-bp core sequence (GCATACAT). Cre recombinase
   1875..2246    +  CDS            ble: BLE_STRHI - Experimental evidence at protein level: Swiss-Prot protein existence level 1. Binding protein with a strong affinity to the bleomycin family of antibiotics. From Streptoalloteichus hindustanus.
   2253..2286    +  protein_bind   lox66: Right element (RE) mutant of loxP (Araki et al., 2010). Cre-mediated recombination occurs in the 8-bp core sequence (GCATACAT). Cre recombinase
   2343..2388    +  ncRNA          Histone3: Accession: RF00032 - Histone 3' UTR stem-loop
   2904..2920    -  protein_bind   lac operator: The lac repressor binds to the lac operator to inhibit transcription in E. coli. This inhibition can be relieved by adding lactose or isopropyl-β-D-thiogalactopyranoside (IPTG). lac repressor encoded by lacI
   2928..2958    -  promoter       lac promoter: promoter for the E. coli lac operon
   2973..2994    -  protein_bind   CAP binding site: CAP binding activates transcription in the presence of cAMP. E. coli catabolite activator protein
   3007..3099    -  CDS            lacI (fragment): lac repressor; lacI; The lac repressor binds to the lac operator to inhibit transcription in E. coli. This inhibition can be relieved by adding lactose or isopropyl-β-D-thiogalactopyranoside (IPTG).
   3282..3870    -  rep_origin     ori: high-copy-number ColE1/pMB1/pBR322/pUC origin of replication
   4041..4901    -  CDS            AmpR: β-lactamase; bla; confers resistance to ampicillin, carbenicillin, and related antibiotics
   4902..5006    -  promoter       AmpR promoter: bla
   5101..35      +  CDS            rop (fragment) (across the origin): Rop protein, which maintains plasmids at low copy number; rop
>Addgene plasmid #207759 | qTAG-C-moxGFP-Zeo-H2BC11 | addgene full sequence | sequence record 415319 | Addgene NGS Result
TCGCGCGTTTCGGTGATGACGGTGAAAACCTCTGACACATGCAGCTCCCGGAGACGGTCACAGCTTGTCT
GTAAGCGGATGCCGGGAGCAGACAAGCCCGTCAGGGCGCGTCAGCGGGTGTTGGCGGGTGTCGGGGCTGG
CTTAACTATGCGGCATCAGAGCAGATTGTACTGAGAGTGCACCATATGCGGTGTGAAATACCGCACAGAT
GCGTAAGGAGAAAATACCGCATCAGGCGCCATTCGCCATTCAGGCTGCGCAACTGTTGGGAAGGGCGATC
GGTGCGGGCCTCTTCGCTATTACGCCAGCTGGCGAAAGGGGGATGTGCTGCAAGGCGATTAAGTTGGGTA
ACGCCAGGGTTTTCCCAGTCACGACGTTGTAAAACGACGGCCAGTGAATTCATCCTGATTGGGCAGACCT
GACCTCTGACGTTACCCTGAATAACTACCAATCAGACACAAGACTTCAACTCTTCACCTTATTTGCATAA
GCGATTCTATATAAAAGCGCCTTGTCATACCCTGCTCACGCTGTTTTTCCTTTTCGTTGGCGCTTTATAG
CTACACAGTGCT
[378 nt withheld, positions 573-950]
GGAGGAAGCGGAGGATCTGGCGGTACCATGGTGAGCAAGGGCGAGGAGCTGTTCACCGGGGTGGTGCCCA
TCCTGGTCGAGCTGGACGGCGACGTGAACGGCCACAAGTTCTCCGTGCGGGGCGAGGGCGAGGGCGATGC
CACCAACGGCAAGCTGACCCTGAAGTTCATCAGCACCACCGGCAAGCTGCCCGTGCCCTGGCCCACCCTC
GTGACCACCCTGACCTACGGCGTGCAGAGCTTCTCCCGCTACCCCGACCACATGAAGCGCCACGACTTCT
TCAAGAGCGCCATGCCCGAAGGCTACGTCCAGGAGCGCACCATCTCCTTCAAGGACGACGGCACCTACAA
GACCCGCGCCGAGGTGAAGTTCGAGGGCGACACCCTGGTGAACCGCATCGAGCTGAAGGGCATCGACTTC
AAGGAGGACGGCAACATCCTGGGGCACAAGCTGGAGTACAACTTCAACTCCCACAACGTCTATATCACCG
CCGACAAGCAGAAGAACGGCATCAAGGCCAACTTCAAGATCCGCCATAACGTGGAGGACGGCTCCGTGCA
GCTCGCCGACCACTACCAGCAGAACACCCCCATCGGCGACGGCCCCGTGCTGCTGCCCGACAACCACTAC
CTGTCCACCCAGTCCAAGCTGTCCAAAGACCCCAACGAGAAGCGCGATCACATGGTCCTGCTGGAGTTCG
TGACCGCCGCCGGGATCACTCACGGCATGGACGAGCTGTACAAGGGCTCTGGCTACCCCTACGACGTGCC
CGACTACGCCGGCTATCCGTATGATGTCCCGGACTATGCAACGCGTTACCGTTCGTATAGCATACATTAT
ACGAAGTTATCTGGATCCGGAGCTACTAACTTCAGCCTGCTGAAGCAGGCCGGAGACGTGGAGGAGAACC
CTGGACCTTCTAGAATGGCCAAGTTGACCAGTGCCGTTCCGGTGCTCACCGCGCGCGACGTCGCCGGAGC
GGTCGAGTTCTGGACCGACCGGCTCGGGTTCAGCCGGGACTTCGTGGAGGACGACTTCGCCGGTGTGGTC
CGGGACGACGTGACCCTGTTCATCAGCGCGGTCCAGGACCAGGTGGTGCCGGACAACACCCTGGCCTGGG
TGTGGGTGCGCGGCCTGGACGAGCTGTACGCCGAGTGGTCGGAGGTCGTGTCCACGAACTTCCGGGACGC
CTCCGGGCCGGCCATGACCGAGATCGGCGAGCAGCCGTGGGGGCGGGAGTTCGCCCTGCGCGACCCGGCC
GGCAACTGCGTGCACTTCGTGGCCGAGGAGCAGGACCCCGGGATAACTTCGTATAGCATACATTATACGA
ACGGTAGCCTCGAGACCGGTAAGAGCAAGTGATAAACAGTGAGTTGGTTGCAAACTCTCAACCCTAACGG
CTCTTTTAAGAGCCACCCATGTTCTCAAAGAAAGAGCTGGTGCTTGTATTCCTCCTCTGCTGGCCACTGA
CAAACCCTTGTAACTTGCTACTGTGTTTTTTGGTCTGAAGTAGAGCAGTTATTTAACTAATCCTTAGTGA
CTTTTTTTTTTTAGATCTGCCATTCTAATCTTAGAGTTAAGTAAGGAGATGGGAAATTTTCTATTATAAG
TTCGAAACCAATTAAAATACGTTAGAAACCCATCAAAATACTCGTCGGTCCCCCGTCGGTTAGTGATTTG
GAACAGTGCCAAGTTGCAGCGGTTGTCAGTTTGAATTTGCCCGGGCAACGCCCGCCCTTCCTCTGCATCC
TGATTGGTTGTTGTATCCAGGAAGTCCACGGTCGGCTTGGGTGCGCCAAAGGAATCCAAACCCCGCCTTT
ATTTGGCCTTCCTTACAAACTCAGTAAACTGTCAGTTTCTCATTCTTTAGTATTTTATCGCTTTCGGGAA
GGAGATTTATTTCTAATTAGTAAGCTTGGCGTAATCATGGTCATAGCTGTTTCCTGTGTGAAATTGTTAT
CCGCTCACAATTCCACACAACATACGAGCCGGAAGCATAAAGTGTAAAGCCTGGGGTGCCTAATGAGTGA
GCTAACTCACATTAATTGCGTTGCGCTCACTGCCCGCTTTCCAGTCGGGAAACCTGTCGTGCCAGCTGCA
TTAATGAATCGGCCAACGCGCGGGGAGAGGCGGTTTGCGTATTGGGCGCTCTTCCGCTTCCTCGCTCACT
GACTCGCTGCGCTCGGTCGTTCGGCTGCGGCGAGCGGTATCAGCTCACTCAAAGGCGGTAATACGGTTAT
CCACAGAATCAGGGGATAACGCAGGAAAGAACATGTGAGCAAAAGGCCAGCAAAAGGCCAGGAACCGTAA
AAAGGCCGCGTTGCTGGCGTTTTTCCATAGGCTCCGCCCCCCTGACGAGCATCACAAAAATCGACGCTCA
AGTCAGAGGTGGCGAAACCCGACAGGACTATAAAGATACCAGGCGTTTCCCCCTGGAAGCTCCCTCGTGC
GCTCTCCTGTTCCGACCCTGCCGCTTACCGGATACCTGTCCGCCTTTCTCCCTTCGGGAAGCGTGGCGCT
TTCTCATAGCTCACGCTGTAGGTATCTCAGTTCGGTGTAGGTCGTTCGCTCCAAGCTGGGCTGTGTGCAC
GAACCCCCCGTTCAGCCCGACCGCTGCGCCTTATCCGGTAACTATCGTCTTGAGTCCAACCCGGTAAGAC
ACGACTTATCGCCACTGGCAGCAGCCACTGGTAACAGGATTAGCAGAGCGAGGTATGTAGGCGGTGCTAC
AGAGTTCTTGAAGTGGTGGCCTAACTACGGCTACACTAGAAGAACAGTATTTGGTATCTGCGCTCTGCTG
AAGCCAGTTACCTTCGGAAAAAGAGTTGGTAGCTCTTGATCCGGCAAACAAACCACCGCTGGTAGCGGTG
GTTTTTTTGTTTGCAAGCAGCAGATTACGCGCAGAAAAAAAGGATCTCAAGAAGATCCTTTGATCTTTTC
TACGGGGTCTGACGCTCAGTGGAACGAAAACTCACGTTAAGGGATTTTGGTCATGAGATTATCAAAAAGG
ATCTTCACCTAGATCCTTTTAAATTAAAAATGAAGTTTTAAATCAATCTAAAGTATATATGAGTAAACTT
GGTCTGACAGTTACCAATGCTTAATCAGTGAGGCACCTATCTCAGCGATCTGTCTATTTCGTTCATCCAT
AGTTGCCTGACTCCCCGTCGTGTAGATAACTACGATACGGGAGGGCTTACCATCTGGCCCCAGTGCTGCA
ATGATACCGCGAGACCCACGCTCACCGGCTCCAGATTTATCAGCAATAAACCAGCCAGCCGGAAGGGCCG
AGCGCAGAAGTGGTCCTGCAACTTTATCCGCCTCCATCCAGTCTATTAATTGTTGCCGGGAAGCTAGAGT
AAGTAGTTCGCCAGTTAATAGTTTGCGCAACGTTGTTGCCATTGCTACAGGCATCGTGGTGTCACGCTCG
TCGTTTGGTATGGCTTCATTCAGCTCCGGTTCCCAACGATCAAGGCGAGTTACATGATCCCCCATGTTGT
GCAAAAAAGCGGTTAGCTCCTTCGGTCCTCCGATCGTTGTCAGAAGTAAGTTGGCCGCAGTGTTATCACT
CATGGTTATGGCAGCACTGCATAATTCTCTTACTGTCATGCCATCCGTAAGATGCTTTTCTGTGACTGGT
GAGTACTCAACCAAGTCATTCTGAGAATAGTGTATGCGGCGACCGAGTTGCTCTTGCCCGGCGTCAATAC
GGGATAATACCGCGCCACATAGCAGAACTTTAAAAGTGCTCATCATTGGAAAACGTTCTTCGGGGCGAAA
ACTCTCAAGGATCTTACCGCTGTTGAGATCCAGTTCGATGTAACCCACTCGTGCACCCAACTGATCTTCA
GCATCTTTTACTTTCACCAGCGTTTCTGGGTGAGCAAAAACAGGAAGGCAAAATGCCGCAAAAAAGGGAA
TAAGGGCGACACGGAAATGTTGAATACTCATACTCTTCCTTTTTCAATATTATTGAAGCATTTATCAGGG
TTATTGTCTCATGAGCGGATACATATTTGAATGTATTTAGAAAAATAAACAAATAGGGGTTCCGCGCACA
TTTCCCCGAAAAGTGCCACCTGACGTCTAAGAAACCATTATTATCATGACATTAACCTATAAAAATAGGC
GTATCACGAGGCCCTTTCGTC
